Addgene plasmid #49885: EGFP-Rab4AE49N
Purpose: expresses EGFP-Rab4AE49N in mammalian cells
Depositing lab: Marci Scidmore.
Backbone
  Vector backbone: EGFP C1
  Backbone manufacturer: Clontech
  Backbone size w/o insert (bp): 4700
  Total vector size (bp): 5300
  Vector type: Mammalian Expression
  Selectable markers: Neomycin (select with G418)
Growth in bacteria
  Bacterial resistance: Kanamycin, 50 μg/mL
  Growth temperature: 37°C
  Growth strain: DH5alpha
  Copy number: High Copy
Gene/Insert
  Gene/Insert name: Rab4AE49N
  Species: H. sapiens (human)
  Insert size (bp): 600
  Mutation: glutamic acid 49 to asparagine
  GenBank ID: AF498934
  Entrez Gene: RAB4A (a.k.a. HRES-1, HRES-1/RAB4, HRES1, RAB4)
  Promoter: CMV
  Tag / fusion protein: EGFP (N terminal on insert)
  Cloning method: Restriction Enzyme; 5′ cloning site BamHI/BglII (destroyed during cloning); 3′ cloning site XhoI/SalI (destroyed during cloning)
  Sequencing primers: 5′ EGFP C (CATGGTCCTGCTGGAGTTCGTG)
Resource information
  A portion of this plasmid was derived from a plasmid made by: Rab4A derived from pCDNA3.1+Rab4A (purchased from Missouri S&T cDNA Resource Center)
Terms and licenses: Academic/Nonprofit Terms; Industry Terms: Not Available to Industry
How to cite: EGFP-Rab4AE49N was a gift from Marci Scidmore (Addgene plasmid # 49885)
