[The description below was written by a language model from this plasmid's Addgene catalogue record and pLannotate feature annotations shown in this document.]
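Description:
EGFP-Rab4AE49N is a mammalian expression plasmid built on the Clontech EGFP C1 backbone, about 5.3–5.4 kb in total, that produces a human Rab4A point mutant fused at its N terminus to EGFP. In bacteria it replicates from a high-copy ColE1/pUC-type origin and is selected with kanamycin. The same Tn5 aminoglycoside phosphotransferase gene (NeoR/KanR) is driven by tandem bacterial (bla) and SV40 early promoters and terminated by an HSV TK polyadenylation signal, so it also allows G418 selection of stably transfected mammalian cells. An f1 origin for single-stranded DNA production is also present. The short annotated fragments of ble, SV40 large T antigen and bGH poly(A) are partial matches within backbone sequence rather than functional elements.

The expression cassette consists of the human CMV immediate-early enhancer and promoter, the EGFP coding sequence, the roughly 600 bp RAB4A open reading frame, and an SV40 polyadenylation signal. Because the sequence record is circular and numbered from the insert, EGFP appears at the end of the feature table and Rab4A at the start, but the two are adjacent and form a single fusion. The insert was subcloned from a pcDNA3.1-based Rab4A cDNA clone using compatible-end ligations (BamHI/BglII and XhoI/SalI) that destroyed both junction sites. It carries a substitution of glutamic acid 49 to asparagine; the record does not state the functional consequence of this change. Rab4A is a small GTPase that cycles between GTP- and GDP-bound states and acts in vesicular and endosomal trafficking. The construct is therefore suited to visualising the localisation and behaviour of this mutant in live or fixed mammalian cells, typically alongside wild-type or other mutant Rab fusions.
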