Features (pLannotate 1.2.2; 15 found; start..end, strand, type, name):
      9..662     +  CDS            RAB4A: RAB4A_HUMAN - Also known as RAB4. Experimental evidence at protein level: Swiss-Prot protein existence level 1. Small GTPase which cycles between an active GTP-bound and an inactive GDP-bound state (PubMed:15907487, PubMed:16034420). Involved in protein transport (PubMed:29425100). Plays a role in vesicular traffic. Mediates VEGFR2 endosomal trafficking to enhance VEGFR2 signaling (PubMed:29425100). Acts as a regulator of platelet alpha- granule release during activation and aggregation of platelets (By similarity). From Homo sapiens (Human).
    667..692     +  misc_feature   MCS (fragment): multiple cloning site
    709..793     +  CDS            large T antigen (fragment): large T antigen from SV40 (simian virus 40)
    816..937     +  polyA_signal   SV40 poly(A) signal: SV40 polyadenylation signal
    971..1399    -  rep_origin     f1 ori (sequence partly withheld): f1 bacteriophage origin of replication; arrow indicates direction of (+) strand synthesis
   1426..1530    +  promoter       AmpR promoter: bla
   1532..1889    +  promoter       SV40 promoter: SV40 enhancer and early promoter
   1924..2718    +  CDS            NeoR/KanR: aminoglycoside phosphotransferase from Tn5; aph(3')-II (or nptII); confers resistance to neomycin, kanamycin, and G418 (Geneticin®)
   2739..2891    +  CDS            ble (fragment): BLE_KLEPN - Experimental evidence at protein level: Swiss-Prot protein existence level 1. Binding protein with a strong affinity to the bleomycin family of antibiotics. Binds to CL990; an antimitotic-antibiotic compound. From Klebsiella pneumoniae.
   2950..2997    +  polyA_signal   HSV TK poly(A) signal: herpes simplex virus thymidine kinase polyadenylation signal (Cole and Stacy, 1985)
   3088..3104    -  polyA_signal   bGH poly(A) signal (fragment): bovine growth hormone polyadenylation signal
   3326..3914    +  rep_origin     ori: high-copy-number ColE1/pMB1/pBR322/pUC origin of replication
   4089..4392    +  enhancer       CMV enhancer: human cytomegalovirus immediate early enhancer
   4393..4596    +  promoter       CMV promoter: human cytomegalovirus (CMV) immediate early promoter
   4641..5357    +  CDS            EGFP: EGFP is a basic (constitutively fluorescent) green fluorescent protein published in 1996, derived from Aequorea victoria. It is reported to be a rapidly-maturing weak dimer with moderate acid sensitivity.
>Addgene plasmid #49885 | EGFP-Rab4AE49N | depositor full sequence | sequence record 74408 | EGFP-Rab4AE49N sequence 5367 bps
GATCCACCATGTCGCAGACGGCCATGTCCGAAACCTACGATTTTTTGTTTAAGTTCTTGGTTATTGGAAA
TGCAGGAACTGGCAAATCTTGCTTACTTCATCAGTTTATTGAAAAAAAATTCAAAGATGACTCAAATCAT
ACAATAGGAGTGAACTTTGGTTCAAAGATAATAAATGTTGGTGGTAAATATGTAAAGTTACAAATATGGG
ATACAGCAGGACAAGAACGATTCAGGTCCGTGACGAGAAGTTATTACCGAGGCGCGGCCGGGGCTCTCCT
CGTCTATGATATCACCAGCCGAGAAACCTACAATGCGCTTACTAATTGGTTAACAGATGCCCGAATGCTA
GCGAGCCAGAACATTGTGATCATCCTTTGTGGAAACAAGAAGGACCTGGATGCAGATCGTGAAGTTACCT
TCTTAGAAGCCTCCAGATTTGCTCAAGAAAATGAGCTGATGTTTTTGGAAACAAGTGCGCTCACAGGGGA
GAATGTAGAAGAGGCTTTTGTACAGTGTGCAAGAAAAATACTTAACAAAATCGAATCAGGTGAGCTGGAC
CCAGAAAGAATGGGCTCAGGTATTCAGTACGGAGATGCTGCCTTGAGACAGCTGAGGTCACCGCGGCGCG
CACAGGCCCCGAACGCTCAGGAGTGTGGTTGTTAGCTCGACGGTACCGCGGGCCCGGGATCCACCGGATC
TAGATAACTGATCATAATCAGCCATACCACATTTGTAGAGGTTTTACTTGCTTTAAAAAACCTCCCACAC
CTCCCCCTGAACCTGAAACATAAAATGAATGCAATTGTTGTTGTTAACTTGTTTATTGCAGCTTATAATG
GTTACAAATAAAGCAATAGCATCACAAATTTCACAAATAAAGCATTTTTTTCACTGCATTCTAGTTGTGG
TTTGTCCAAACTCATCAATGTATCTTAACGCGTAAATTGTAAGCGTTAATATTTTGTTAAAATTCGCGTT
AAATTTTTGTTAAATCAGCTCATTTTTTAACCAATAGGCCGAAATCGGCAAAATCCCTTATAAATCAAAA
GAATAGACCGAGATAGGGT
[37 nt withheld, positions 1070-1106]
AAAGAACGTGGACTCCAACGTCAAAGG
[49 nt withheld, positions 1134-1182]
T
[91 nt withheld, positions 1184-1274]
G
[124 nt withheld, positions 1276-1399]
CAGGTGGCACTTTTCGGGGAAATGTGCGCGGAACCCCTATTTGTTTATTTTTCTAAATACATTCAAATAT
GTATCCGCTCATGAGACAATAACCCTGATAAATGCTTCAATAATATTGAAAAAGGAAGAGTCCTGAGGCG
GAAAGAACCAGCTGTGGAATGTGTGTCAGTTAGGGTGTGGAAAGTCCCCAGGCTCCCCAGCAGGCAGAAG
TATGCAAAGCATGCATCTCAATTAGTCAGCAACCAGGTGTGGAAAGTCCCCAGGCTCCCCAGCAGGCAGA
AGTATGCAAAGCATGCATCTCAATTAGTCAGCAACCATAGTCCCGCCCCTAACTCCGCCCATCCCGCCCC
TAACTCCGCCCAGTTCCGCCCATTCTCCGCCCCATGGCTGACTAATTTTTTTTATTTATGCAGAGGCCGA
GGCCGCCTCGGCCTCTGAGCTATTCCAGAAGTAGTGAGGAGGCTTTTTTGGAGGCCTAGGCTTTTGCAAA
GATCGATCAAGAGACAGGATGAGGATCGTTTCGCATGATTGAACAAGATGGATTGCACGCAGGTTCTCCG
GCCGCTTGGGTGGAGAGGCTATTCGGCTATGACTGGGCACAACAGACAATCGGCTGCTCTGATGCCGCCG
TGTTCCGGCTGTCAGCGCAGGGGCGCCCGGTTCTTTTTGTCAAGACCGACCTGTCCGGTGCCCTGAATGA
ACTGCAAGACGAGGCAGCGCGGCTATCGTGGCTGGCCACGACGGGCGTTCCTTGCGCAGCTGTGCTCGAC
GTTGTCACTGAAGCGGGAAGGGACTGGCTGCTATTGGGCGAAGTGCCGGGGCAGGATCTCCTGTCATCTC
ACCTTGCTCCTGCCGAGAAAGTATCCATCATGGCTGATGCAATGCGGCGGCTGCATACGCTTGATCCGGC
TACCTGCCCATTCGACCACCAAGCGAAACATCGCATCGAGCGAGCACGTACTCGGATGGAAGCCGGTCTT
GTCGATCAGGATGATCTGGACGAAGAGCATCAGGGGCTCGCGCCAGCCGAACTGTTCGCCAGGCTCAAGG
CGAGCATGCCCGACGGCGAGGATCTCGTCGTGACCCATGGCGATGCCTGCTTGCCGAATATCATGGTGGA
AAATGGCCGCTTTTCTGGATTCATCGACTGTGGCCGGCTGGGTGTGGCGGACCGCTATCAGGACATAGCG
TTGGCTACCCGTGATATTGCTGAAGAGCTTGGCGGCGAATGGGCTGACCGCTTCCTCGTGCTTTACGGTA
TCGCCGCTCCCGATTCGCAGCGCATCGCCTTCTATCGCCTTCTTGACGAGTTCTTCTGAGCGGGACTCTG
GGGTTCGAAATGACCGACCAAGCGACGCCCAACCTGCCATCACGAGATTTCGATTCCACCGCCGCCTTCT
ATGAAAGGTTGGGCTTCGGAATCGTTTTCCGGGACGCCGGCTGGATGATCCTCCAGCGCGGGGATCTCAT
GCTGGAGTTCTTCGCCCACCCTAGGGGGAGGCTAACTGAAACACGGAAGGAGACAATACCGGAAGGAACC
CGCGCTATGACGGCAATAAAAAGACAGAATAAAACGCACGGTGTTGGGTCGTTTGTTCATAAACGCGGGG
TTCGGTCCCAGGGCTGGCACTCTGTCGATACCCCACCGAGACCCCATTGGGGCCAATACGCCCGCGTTTC
TTCCTTTTCCCCACCCCACCCCCCAAGTTCGGGTGAAGGCCCAGGGCTCGCAGCCAACGTCGGGGCGGCA
GGCCCTGCCATAGCCTCAGGTTACTCATATATACTTTAGATTGATTTAAAACTTCATTTTTAATTTAAAA
GGATCTAGGTGAAGATCCTTTTTGATAATCTCATGACCAAAATCCCTTAACGTGAGTTTTCGTTCCACTG
AGCGTCAGACCCCGTAGAAAAGATCAAAGGATCTTCTTGAGATCCTTTTTTTCTGCGCGTAATCTGCTGC
TTGCAAACAAAAAAACCACCGCTACCAGCGGTGGTTTGTTTGCCGGATCAAGAGCTACCAACTCTTTTTC
CGAAGGTAACTGGCTTCAGCAGAGCGCAGATACCAAATACTGTCCTTCTAGTGTAGCCGTAGTTAGGCCA
CCACTTCAAGAACTCTGTAGCACCGCCTACATACCTCGCTCTGCTAATCCTGTTACCAGTGGCTGCTGCC
AGTGGCGATAAGTCGTGTCTTACCGGGTTGGACTCAAGACGATAGTTACCGGATAAGGCGCAGCGGTCGG
GCTGAACGGGGGGTTCGTGCACACAGCCCAGCTTGGAGCGAACGACCTACACCGAACTGAGATACCTACA
GCGTGAGCTATGAGAAAGCGCCACGCTTCCCGAAGGGAGAAAGGCGGACAGGTATCCGGTAAGCGGCAGG
GTCGGAACAGGAGAGCGCACGAGGGAGCTTCCAGGGGGAAACGCCTGGTATCTTTATAGTCCTGTCGGGT
TTCGCCACCTCTGACTTGAGCGTCGATTTTTGTGATGCTCGTCAGGGGGGCGGAGCCTATGGAAAAACGC
CAGCAACGCGGCCTTTTTACGGTTCCTGGCCTTTTGCTGGCCTTTTGCTCACATGTTCTTTCCTGCGTTA
TCCCCTGATTCTGTGGATAACCGTATTACCGCCATGCATTAGTTATTAATAGTAATCAATTACGGGGTCA
TTAGTTCATAGCCCATATATGGAGTTCCGCGTTACATAACTTACGGTAAATGGCCCGCCTGGCTGACCGC
CCAACGACCCCCGCCCATTGACGTCAATAATGACGTATGTTCCCATAGTAACGCCAATAGGGACTTTCCA
TTGACGTCAATGGGTGGAGTATTTACGGTAAACTGCCCACTTGGCAGTACATCAAGTGTATCATATGCCA
AGTACGCCCCCTATTGACGTCAATGACGGTAAATGGCCCGCCTGGCATTATGCCCAGTACATGACCTTAT
GGGACTTTCCTACTTGGCAGTACATCTACGTATTAGTCATCGCTATTACCATGGTGATGCGGTTTTGGCA
GTACATCAATGGGCGTGGATAGCGGTTTGACTCACGGGGATTTCCAAGTCTCCACCCCATTGACGTCAAT
GGGAGTTTGTTTTGGCACCAAAATCAACGGGACTTTCCAAAATGTCGTAACAACTCCGCCCCATTGACGC
AAATGGGCGGTAGGCGTGTACGGTGGGAGGTCTATATAAGCAGAGCTGGTTTAGTGAACCGTCAGATCCG
CTAGCGCTACCGGTCGCCACCATGGTGAGCAAGGGCGAGGAGCTGTTCACCGGGGTGGTGCCCATCCTGG
TCGAGCTGGACGGCGACGTAAACGGCCACAAGTTCAGCGTGTCCGGCGAGGGCGAGGGCGATGCCACCTA
CGGCAAGCTGACCCTGAAGTTCATCTGCACCACCGGCAAGCTGCCCGTGCCCTGGCCCACCCTCGTGACC
ACCCTGACCTACGGCGTGCAGTGCTTCAGCCGCTACCCCGACCACATGAAGCAGCACGACTTCTTCAAGT
CCGCCATGCCCGAAGGCTACGTCCAGGAGCGCACCATCTTCTTCAAGGACGACGGCAACTACAAGACCCG
CGCCGAGGTGAAGTTCGAGGGCGACACCCTGGTGAACCGCATCGAGCTGAAGGGCATCGACTTCAAGGAG
GACGGCAACATCCTGGGGCACAAGCTGGAGTACAACTACAACAGCCACAACGTCTATATCATGGCCGACA
AGCAGAAGAACGGCATCAAGGTGAACTTCAAGATCCGCCACAACATCGAGGACGGCAGCGTGCAGCTCGC
CGACCACTACCAGCAGAACACCCCCATCGGCGACGGCCCCGTGCTGCTGCCCGACAACCACTACCTGAGC
ACCCAGTCCGCCCTGAGCAAAGACCCCAACGAGAAGCGCGATCACATGGTCCTGCTGGAGTTCGTGACCG
CCGCCGGGATCACTCTCGGCATGGACGAGCTGTACAAGTCCGGACTCA
