>Addgene plasmid #49885 | EGFP-Rab4AE49N | addgene partial sequence | sequence record 77375 | EGFP-C 5'-CATGGTCCTGCTGGAGTTCGTG-3'
CTCTCGGCATGGACGAGCTGTACAAGTCCGGACTCAGATCCACCATGTCGCAGACGGCCATGTCCGAAAC
CTACGATTTTTTGTTTAAGTTCTTGGTTATTGGAAATGCAGGAACTGGCAAATCTTGCTTACTTCATCAG
TTTATTGAAAAAAAATTCAAAGATGACTCAAATCATACAATAGGAGTGAACTTTGGTTCAAAGATAATAA
ATGTTGGTGGTAAATATGTAAAGTTACAAATATGGGATACAGCAGGACAAGAACGATTCAGGTCCGTGAC
GAGAAGTTATTACCGAGGCGCGGCCGGGGCTCTCCTCGTCTATGATATCACCAGCCGAGAAACCTACAAT
GCGCTTACTAATTGGTTAACAGATGCCCGAATGCTAGCGAGCCAGAACATTGTGATCATCCTTTGTGGAA
ACAAGAAGGACCTGGATGCAGATCGTGAAGTTACCTTCTTAGAAGCCTCCAGATTTGCTCAAGAAAATGA
GCTGATGTTTTTGGAAACAAGTGCGCTCACAGGGGAGAATGTAGAAGAGGCTTTTGTACAGTGTGCAAGA
AAAATACTTAACAAAATCGAATCAGGTGAGCTGGACCCAGAAAGAATGGGCTCAGGTATTCAGTACGGAG
ATGCTGCCTTGAGACAGCTGAGGTCACCGCGGCGCGCACAGGCCCCGAACGCTCAGGAGTGTGGTTGTTA
GCTCGACGGTACCGCGGGCCCGGGATCCACCGGATCTAGATAACTGATCATAATCAGCCATACCACATTT
GTAGAGGTTTTACTTGCTTTAAAAAACCTCCCACACCTCCCCCTGAACCTGAAACATAAAATGAATGCAA
TTGTTGTTGTTAACTTGTTTATTGCAGCTTATAATGGTTACAAATAAAGCAATAGCATCACAAATTTCAC
AAATAAAGCATTTTTTTCACTGCATTCTAGTTGTGGTTTGTCCAAACTCATCAATGTATCTTAACGCGTA
AATTGTAAGCG
